Addgene plasmid #83494: p2CT-His-MBP-Lbu_C2c2_R1079A
Purpose: Bacterial expression of L. buccalis C2c2 CRISPR effector (R1079A- pre-crRNA processing mutant)
Depositing lab: Jennifer Doudna. Depositing organization: University of California, Berkeley. Publication: Two distinct RNase activities of CRISPR-C2c2 enable guide-RNA processing and RNA detection. East-Seletsky A, O'Connell MR, Knight SC, Burstein D, Cate JH, Tjian R, Doudna JA. Nature. 2016 Sep 26. doi: 10.1038/nature19802. PubMed 27669025.
Backbone
  Vector backbone: p2CT
  Backbone size w/o insert (bp): 5960
  Total vector size (bp): 9437
  Vector type: Bacterial Expression, CRISPR
Growth in bacteria
  Bacterial resistance: Ampicillin, 100 μg/mL
  Growth temperature: 37°C
  Growth strain: DH5alpha
  Copy number: Unknown
Gene/Insert
  Gene/Insert name: Lbu_C2c2_R1079A (alt name: LbuCas13a)
  Species: Leptotrichia buccalis
  Insert size (bp): 3477
  Mutation: R1079A
  GenBank ID: GI_506250229
  Promoter: T7
  Tag / fusion protein: His6-MBP (N terminal on insert)
  Cloning method: Ligation Independent Cloning
  Sequencing primers: 5′ MBP forward
Terms and licenses: Academic/Nonprofit Terms; Industry Terms: Not Available to Industry
Depositor comments: Codon optimized for E.Coli expression. His-MBP fusion tag can be removed using TEV protease.
How to cite: p2CT-His-MBP-Lbu_C2c2_R1079A was a gift from Jennifer Doudna (Addgene plasmid # 83494 ; http://n2t.net/addgene:83494 ; RRID:Addgene_83494)
