[The description below was written by a language model from this plasmid's Addgene catalogue record and pLannotate feature annotations shown in this document.]
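Description:
p2CT-His-MBP-Lbu_C2c2_R1079A is a 9,437 bp bacterial expression plasmid built on the p2CT backbone for producing a mutant form of the Leptotrichia buccalis CRISPR effector C2c2 (now called Cas13a) in E. coli. The backbone is pBR322-like. It carries a ColE1/pMB1-type origin together with the bom mobility region and the rop gene, which normally keeps copy number down, although the record lists copy number as unknown. Selection is by ampicillin through a bla cassette driven by its own promoter. Two fragments of the tetracycline resistance gene and the tet promoter flank the expression cassette. They look like remnants of a gene disrupted by the cassette's insertion, so they should not be regarded as a usable marker.

The expression cassette is driven by a T7 promoter with the phage gene 10 ribosome binding site and closed by a T7 terminator, so it requires a host that supplies T7 RNA polymerase. The open reading frame encodes an N-terminal 6xHis tag, a signal-sequence-free (cytosolic) maltose binding protein, a TEV protease site and then the 3,477 bp C2c2 coding sequence, which was codon optimised for E. coli and inserted by ligation independent cloning. The His tag allows affinity purification, MBP can aid solubility, and TEV cleavage removes both from the purified protein. A short annotated fragment resembling a T7 gene 10B solubility tag lies downstream of the insert, probably as residual vector sequence. The R1079A substitution is described as a pre-crRNA processing mutant, so the purified protein is suited to biochemical work that separates the enzyme's guide RNA maturation activity from its other RNase activity, used in RNA detection.
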