Features (pLannotate 1.2.2; 17 found; start..end, strand, type, name):
    104..208     +  promoter       AmpR promoter: bla
    209..1069    +  CDS            AmpR: β-lactamase; bla; confers resistance to ampicillin, carbenicillin, and related antibiotics
   1240..1828    +  rep_origin     ori: high-copy-number ColE1/pMB1/pBR322/pUC origin of replication
   2014..2156    -  misc_feature   bom: basis of mobility region from pBR322
   2258..2449    -  CDS            rop: Rop protein, which maintains plasmids at low copy number; rop
   2466..2846    +  CDS            YPB1_ECOLX: Protein predicted: Swiss-Prot protein existence level 4. From Escherichia coli.
   3088..3988    -  CDS            TcR (fragment): tetracycline efflux protein; tet; confers resistance to tetracycline
   4010..4028    +  promoter       T7 promoter: promoter for bacteriophage T7 RNA polymerase
   4117..4139    +  RBS            RBS: efficient ribosome binding site from bacteriophage T7 gene 10 (Olins and Rangwala, 1989)
   4159..4176    +  CDS            6xHis: 6xHis affinity tag
   4186..5286    +  CDS            MBP: maltose binding protein from E. coli; malE (mutated); This version of the gene does not encode a signal sequence, so MBP will remain in the cytosol.
   5341..5357    +  CDS            TEV site (fragment): tobacco etch virus (TEV) protease recognition and cleavage site
   5368..8844    +  CDS            cas13a: CS13A_LEPBD - Also known as c2c2
   8930..8979    +  CDS            SET1 (fragment): solubility-enhancement tag derived from T7 phage gene 10B
   8987..9034    +  terminator     T7 terminator: transcription terminator for bacteriophage T7 RNA polymerase
   9060..9352    -  CDS            TcR (fragment): tetracycline efflux protein; tet; confers resistance to tetracycline
   9400..9428    -  promoter       tet promoter: E. coli promoter for tetracycline efflux protein gene
>Addgene plasmid #83494 | p2CT-His-MBP-Lbu_C2c2_R1079A | depositor full sequence | sequence record 159342 | p2CT-His-MBP-Lbu_C2c2_R1079A sequence 9437 bps
TTCTTGAAGACGAAAGGGCCTCGTGATACGCCTATTTTTATAGGTTAATGTCATGATAATAATGGTTTCT
TAGACGTCAGGTGGCACTTTTCGGGGAAATGTGCGCGGAACCCCTATTTGTTTATTTTTCTAAATACATT
CAAATATGTATCCGCTCATGAGACAATAACCCTGATAAATGCTTCAATAACATTGAAAAAGGAAGAGTAT
GAGTATTCAACATTTCCGTGTCGCCCTTATTCCCTTTTTTGCGGCATTTTGCCTTCCTGTTTTTGCTCAC
CCAGAAACGCTGGTGAAAGTAAAAGATGCTGAAGATCAGTTGGGTGCACGAGTGGGTTACATCGAACTGG
ATCTCAACAGCGGTAAGATCCTTGAGAGTTTTCGCCCCGAAGAACGTTTTCCAATGATGAGCACTTTTAA
AGTTCTGCTATGTGGCGCGGTATTATCCCGTGTTGACGCCGGGCAAGAGCAACTCGGTCGCCGCATACAC
TATTCTCAGAATGACTTGGTTGAGTACTCACCAGTCACAGAAAAGCATCTTACGGATGGCATGACAGTAA
GAGAATTATGCAGTGCTGCCATAACCATGAGTGATAACACTGCGGCCAACTTACTTCTGACAACGATCGG
AGGACCGAAGGAGCTAACCGCTTTTTTGCACAACATGGGGGATCATGTAACTCGCCTTGATCGTTGGGAA
CCGGAGCTGAATGAAGCCATACCAAACGACGAGCGTGACACCACGATGCCTGCAGCAATGGCAACAACGT
TGCGCAAACTATTAACTGGCGAACTACTTACTCTAGCTTCCCGGCAACAATTAATAGACTGGATGGAGGC
GGATAAAGTTGCAGGACCACTTCTGCGCTCGGCCCTTCCGGCTGGCTGGTTTATTGCTGATAAATCTGGA
GCCGGTGAGCGTGGGTCTCGCGGTATCATTGCAGCACTGGGGCCAGATGGTAAGCCCTCCCGTATCGTAG
TTATCTACACGACGGGGAGTCAGGCAACTATGGATGAACGAAATAGACAGATCGCTGAGATAGGTGCCTC
ACTGATTAAGCATTGGTAACTGTCAGACCAAGTTTACTCATATATACTTTAGATTGATTTAAAACTTCAT
TTTTAATTTAAAAGGATCTAGGTGAAGATCCTTTTTGATAATCTCATGACCAAAATCCCTTAACGTGAGT
TTTCGTTCCACTGAGCGTCAGACCCCGTAGAAAAGATCAAAGGATCTTCTTGAGATCCTTTTTTTCTGCG
CGTAATCTGCTGCTTGCAAACAAAAAAACCACCGCTACCAGCGGTGGTTTGTTTGCCGGATCAAGAGCTA
CCAACTCTTTTTCCGAAGGTAACTGGCTTCAGCAGAGCGCAGATACCAAATACTGTCCTTCTAGTGTAGC
CGTAGTTAGGCCACCACTTCAAGAACTCTGTAGCACCGCCTACATACCTCGCTCTGCTAATCCTGTTACC
AGTGGCTGCTGCCAGTGGCGATAAGTCGTGTCTTACCGGGTTGGACTCAAGACGATAGTTACCGGATAAG
GCGCAGCGGTCGGGCTGAACGGGGGGTTCGTGCACACAGCCCAGCTTGGAGCGAACGACCTACACCGAAC
TGAGATACCTACAGCGTGAGCTATGAGAAAGCGCCACGCTTCCCGAAGGGAGAAAGGCGGACAGGTATCC
GGTAAGCGGCAGGGTCGGAACAGGAGAGCGCACGAGGGAGCTTCCAGGGGGAAACGCCTGGTATCTTTAT
AGTCCTGTCGGGTTTCGCCACCTCTGACTTGAGCGTCGATTTTTGTGATGCTCGTCAGGGGGGCGGAGCC
TATGGAAAAACGCCAGCAACGCGGCCTTTTTACGGTTCCTGGCCTTTTGCTGGCCTTTTGCTCACATGTT
CTTTCCTGCGTTATCCCCTGATTCTGTGGATAACCGTATTACCGCCTTTGAGTGAGCTGATACCGCTCGC
CGCAGCCGAACGACCGAGCGCAGCGAGTCAGTGAGCGAGGAAGCGGAAGAGCGCCTGATGCGGTATTTTC
TCCTTACGCATCTGTGCGGTATTTCACACCGCATATATGGTGCACTCTCAGTACAATCTGCTCTGATGCC
GCATAGTTAAGCCAGTATACACTCCGCTATCGCTACGTGACTGGGTCATGGCTGCGCCCCGACACCCGCC
AACACCCGCTGACGCGCCCTGACGGGCTTGTCTGCTCCCGGCATCCGCTTACAGACAAGCTGTGACCGTC
TCCGGGAGCTGCATGTGTCAGAGGTTTTCACCGTCATCACCGAAACGCGCGAGGCAGCTGCGGTAAAGCT
CATCAGCGTGGTCGTGAAGCGATTCACAGATGTCTGCCTGTTCATCCGCGTCCAGCTCGTTGAGTTTCTC
CAGAAGCGTTAATGTCTGGCTTCTGATAAAGCGGGCCATGTTAAGGGCGGTTTTTTCCTGTTTGGTCACT
GATGCCTCCGTGTAAGGGGGATTTCTGTTCATGGGGGTAATGATACCGATGAAACGAGAGAGGATGCTCA
CGATACGGGTTACTGATGATGAACATGCCCGGTTACTGGAACGTTGTGAGGGTAAACAACTGGCGGTATG
GATGCGGCGGGACCAGAGAAAAATCACTCAGGGTCAATGCCAGCGCTTCGTTAATACAGATGTAGGTGTT
CCACAGGGTAGCCAGCAGCATCCTGCGATGCAGATCCGGAACATAATGGTGCAGGGCGCTGACTTCCGCG
TTTCCAGACTTTACGAAACACGGAAACCGAAGACCATTCATGTTGTTGCTCAGGTCGCAGACGTTTTGCA
GCAGCAGTCGCTTCACGTTCGCTCGCGTATCGGTGATTCATTCTGCTAACCAGTAAGGCAACCCCGCCAG
CCTAGCCGGGTCCTCAACGACAGGAGCACGATCATGCGCACCCGTGGCCAGGACCCAACGCTGCCCGAGA
TGCGCCGCGTGCGGCTGCTGGAGATGGCGGACGCGATGGATATGTTCTGCCAAGGGTTGGTTTGCGCATT
CACAGTTCTCCGCAAGAATTGATTGGCTCCAATTCTTGGAGTGGTGAATCCGTTAGCGAGGTGCCGCCGG
CTTCCATTCAGGTCGAGGTGGCCCGGCTCCATGCACCGCGACGCAACGCGGGGAGGCAGACAAGGTATAG
GGCGGCGCCTACAATCCATGCCAACCCGTTCCATGTGCTCGCCGAGGCGGCATAAATCGCCGTGACGATC
AGCGGTCCAGTGATCGAAGTTAGGCTGGTAAGAGCCGCGAGCGATCCTTGAAGCTGTCCCTGATGGTCGT
CATCTACCTGCCTGGACAGCATGGCCTGCAACGCGGGCATCCCGATGCCGCCGGAAGCGAGAAGAATCAT
AATGGGGAAGGCCATCCAGCCTCGCGTCGCGAACGCCAGCAAGACGTAGCCCAGCGCGTCGGCCGCCATG
CCGGCGATAATGGCCTGCTTCTCGCCGAAACGTTTGGTGGCGGGACCAGTGACGAAGGCTTGAGCGAGGG
CGTGCAAGATTCCGAATACCGCAAGCGACAGGCCGATCATCGTCGCGCTCCAGCGAAAGCGGTCCTCGCC
GAAAATGACCCAGAGCGCTGCCGGCACCTGTCCTACGAGTTGCATGATAAAGAAGACAGTCATAAGTGCG
GCGACGATAGTCATGCCCCGCGCCCACCGGAAGGAGCTGACTGGGTTGAAGGCTCTCAAGGGCATCGGTC
GACGCTCTCCCTTATGCGACTCCTGCATTAGGAAGCAGCCCAGTAGTAGGTTGAGGCCGTTGAGCACCGC
CGCCGCAAGGAATGGTGCATGCAAGGAGATGGCGCCCAACAGTCCCCCGGCCACGGGGCCTGCCACCATA
CCCACGCCGAAACAAGCGCTCATGAGCCCGAAGTGGCGAGCCCGATCTTCCCCATCGGTGATGTCGGCGA
TATAGGCGCCAGCAACCGCACCTGTGGCGCCGGTGATGCCGGCCACGATGCGTCCGGCGTAGAGGATCGA
GATCTCGATCCCGCGAAATTAATACGACTCACTATAGGGAGACCACAACGGTTTCCCTCTAGTGCCGGCT
CCGGAGAGCTCTTTAATTAAGCGGCCGCCCTGCAGGACTCGAGTTCTAGAAATAATTTTGTTTAACTTTA
AGAAGGAGATATACATATGAAATCTTCTCACCATCACCATCACCATGGTTCTTCTATGAAAATCGAAGAA
GGTAAACTGGTAATCTGGATTAACGGCGATAAAGGCTATAACGGTCTCGCTGAAGTCGGTAAGAAATTCG
AGAAAGATACCGGAATTAAAGTCACCGTTGAGCATCCGGATAAACTGGAAGAGAAATTCCCACAGGTTGC
GGCAACTGGCGATGGCCCTGACATTATCTTCTGGGCACACGACCGCTTTGGTGGCTACGCTCAATCTGGC
CTGTTGGCTGAAATCACCCCGGACAAAGCGTTCCAGGACAAGCTGTATCCGTTTACCTGGGATGCCGTAC
GTTACAACGGCAAGCTGATTGCTTACCCGATCGCTGTTGAAGCGTTATCGCTGATTTATAACAAAGATCT
GCTGCCGAACCCGCCAAAAACCTGGGAAGAGATCCCGGCGCTGGATAAAGAACTGAAAGCGAAAGGTAAG
AGCGCGCTGATGTTCAACCTGCAAGAACCGTACTTCACCTGGCCGCTGATTGCTGCTGACGGGGGTTATG
CGTTCAAGTATGAAAACGGCAAGTACGACATTAAAGACGTGGGCGTGGATAACGCTGGCGCGAAAGCGGG
TCTGACCTTCCTGGTTGACCTGATTAAAAACAAACACATGAATGCAGACACCGATTACTCCATCGCAGAA
GCTGCCTTTAATAAAGGCGAAACAGCGATGACCATCAACGGCCCGTGGGCATGGTCCAACATCGACACCA
GCAAAGTGAATTATGGTGTAACGGTACTGCCGACCTTCAAGGGTCAACCATCCAAACCGTTCGTTGGCGT
GCTGAGCGCAGGTATTAACGCCGCCAGTCCGAACAAAGAGCTGGCAAAAGAGTTCCTCGAAAACTATCTG
CTGACTGATGAAGGTCTGGAAGCGGTTAATAAAGACAAACCGCTGGGTGCCGTAGCGCTGAAGTCTTACG
AGGAAGAGTTGGCGAAAGATCCACGTATTGCCGCCACTATGGAAAACGCCCAGAAAGGTGAAATCATGCC
GAACATCCCGCAGATGTCCGCTTTCTGGTATGCCGTGCGTACTGCGGTGATCAACGCCGCCAGCGGTCGT
CAGACTGTCGATGAAGCCCTGAAAGACGCGCAGACTAATTCGAGCTCGAACAACAACAACAATAACAATA
ACAACAACCTCGGGATCGAGGAAAACCTGTACTTCCAATCCAATGCAATGAAAGTGACGAAGGTAGGAGG
CATTTCGCATAAGAAGTACACGTCCGAAGGCCGCTTAGTGAAGTCAGAATCGGAAGAAAATCGCACAGAC
GAACGTCTGTCGGCGTTGCTTAATATGCGCCTTGACATGTATATCAAGAATCCCAGCAGCACGGAAACCA
AGGAAAATCAAAAACGCATTGGGAAATTAAAGAAATTCTTCTCAAACAAAATGGTCTATCTTAAAGACAA
TACCTTGAGTTTGAAGAATGGGAAAAAGGAGAACATTGATCGTGAGTATTCTGAGACTGACATCCTTGAG
AGCGATGTCCGTGACAAGAAAAACTTCGCCGTGTTGAAAAAGATCTATCTGAATGAAAACGTGAACTCGG
AGGAATTGGAAGTTTTTCGTAACGACATTAAGAAGAAACTGAACAAAATCAACAGCCTGAAGTACTCATT
TGAAAAGAATAAGGCGAATTATCAAAAGATTAATGAGAATAACATCGAGAAGGTTGAAGGTAAGTCAAAG
CGTAACATTATTTACGATTATTATCGTGAGTCAGCGAAACGTGACGCTTATGTAAGCAATGTGAAAGAAG
CCTTTGATAAGCTTTACAAGGAAGAGGACATTGCAAAACTTGTTCTTGAAATTGAGAACCTTACGAAGTT
AGAGAAATACAAGATTCGCGAGTTCTACCACGAAATTATTGGACGTAAGAATGACAAGGAAAACTTTGCA
AAAATCATCTACGAAGAAATCCAGAATGTTAATAACATGAAAGAGTTGATCGAGAAGGTACCGGACATGA
GTGAGTTGAAAAAGAGCCAAGTATTTTACAAGTATTACTTAGACAAAGAAGAGTTGAACGACAAGAACAT
CAAATACGCGTTTTGTCATTTCGTGGAAATCGAAATGAGTCAGTTGCTGAAGAACTACGTATATAAGCGC
TTAAGTAATATCTCGAATGACAAAATTAAGCGTATCTTTGAATACCAGAACTTGAAAAAATTGATCGAAA
ATAAGCTGTTAAACAAACTTGACACGTACGTCCGTAATTGTGGAAAGTATAATTATTATTTGCAAGACGG
CGAAATTGCCACTTCAGATTTCATCGCCCGCAACCGTCAGAATGAAGCGTTTCTTCGCAACATCATTGGG
GTGTCATCTGTGGCCTACTTTTCTCTTCGCAACATTCTTGAAACGGAGAACGAGAATGATATTACTGGGC
GTATGCGCGGCAAAACAGTTAAGAACAATAAAGGTGAAGAGAAGTACGTGTCCGGAGAAGTTGATAAGAT
CTATAATGAAAATAAGAAGAACGAGGTTAAGGAGAACTTAAAAATGTTCTATTCGTACGATTTCAATATG
GACAACAAGAATGAAATCGAAGATTTCTTCGCCAACATCGACGAGGCGATTTCTTCCATCCGTCACGGTA
TTGTCCACTTCAACTTGGAATTAGAAGGTAAGGATATCTTTGCGTTCAAGAACATTGCGCCATCCGAAAT
CTCAAAGAAGATGTTTCAGAATGAGATTAACGAGAAAAAACTGAAATTGAAGATCTTTCGTCAACTGAAC
TCTGCCAACGTGTTCCGCTATCTCGAAAAGTATAAAATTCTGAATTACCTTAAACGTACACGCTTCGAGT
TTGTCAATAAAAATATCCCATTCGTCCCGTCTTTCACCAAATTATATTCGCGCATTGATGACCTGAAGAA
TAGTCTTGGGATTTACTGGAAAACTCCGAAAACAAACGACGACAATAAGACTAAGGAGATTATTGATGCC
CAAATCTATTTGCTTAAAAACATCTATTACGGGGAGTTCCTGAATTATTTCATGTCGAACAATGGTAATT
TCTTTGAGATTTCTAAAGAAATCATCGAATTGAACAAGAACGATAAACGCAACTTAAAGACTGGGTTTTA
CAAGCTGCAAAAGTTTGAAGACATCCAGGAGAAGATTCCAAAGGAATACTTGGCGAATATCCAGTCCCTG
TACATGATTAATGCCGGTAATCAGGACGAAGAAGAAAAGGACACTTATATTGATTTCATTCAAAAGATCT
TCTTAAAGGGATTTATGACGTATCTTGCTAATAACGGTCGTTTAAGTCTGATTTACATCGGCTCGGATGA
AGAAACAAATACGTCATTAGCAGAAAAGAAGCAAGAGTTTGACAAGTTCTTGAAGAAGTACGAGCAGAAC
AATAATATCAAGATCCCCTATGAGATCAATGAATTCCTGCGTGAGATCAAACTGGGAAACATCCTGAAGT
ATACTGAGCGTTTAAACATGTTCTACCTTATCTTAAAGCTTTTGAATCACAAGGAGCTGACAAATCTGAA
GGGTAGTCTTGAAAAATATCAGTCTGCCAATAAGGAAGAAGCGTTCTCTGACCAATTGGAGTTAATTAAC
CTGCTTAACCTTGACAACAACCGCGTGACGGAAGACTTCGAATTAGAGGCCGACGAGATTGGAAAATTTC
TTGATTTCAATGGCAACAAAGTTAAGGATAACAAGGAACTGAAAAAGTTCGATACAAACAAGATCTACTT
TGACGGCGAGAACATTATCAAACACCGTGCCTTCTACAATATTAAGAAATATGGCATGTTAAACTTACTG
GAGAAAATTGCCGACAAGGCTGGATACAAGATCTCGATCGAAGAGCTGAAGAAATACTCCAATAAAAAGA
ATGAGATCGAGAAGAACCATAAGATGCAGGAAAATCTGCACCGCAAATACGCTCGTCCCCGTAAAGACGA
GAAGTTTACAGATGAGGACTATGAAAGTTACAAGCAAGCTATTGAGAATATTGAGGAGTACACCCACCTT
AAGAACAAGGTAGAATTCAATGAGCTGAATTTACTGCAGGGCCTGTTGCTGCGCATTTTACATCGTTTAG
TCGGATATACCTCAATTTGGGAACGCGATCTGCGCTTCCGCCTTAAAGGTGAGTTCCCAGAAAACCAATA
CATCGAAGAGATCTTCAACTTTGAAAATAAGAAGAACGTGAAGTACAAAGGGGGTCAGATTGTAGAGAAA
TACATTAAATTCTACAAGGAATTACATCAAAATGATGAAGTTAAGATCAACAAGTACAGTTCCGCGAATA
TCAAGGTGTTGAAGCAAGAAAAGAAGGACCTTTATATTCGCAATTACATCGCCCACTTCAATTATATTCC
TCACGCCGAGATCTCACTGCTGGAAGTCCTTGAAAATTTGCGTAAATTGCTGTCCTACGATGCCAAACTG
AAAAATGCCGTAATGAAATCAGTAGTTGATATCCTTAAGGAGTATGGTTTTGTAGCCACATTCAAAATCG
GGGCGGACAAGAAGATCGGTATTCAGACACTGGAGAGCGAAAAAATCGTGCATCTTAAGAATCTTAAGAA
GAAGAAGTTAATGACTGACCGCAATTCCGAGGAACTTTGCAAATTGGTGAAGATTATGTTTGAATACAAA
ATGGAAGAGAAAAAGTCTGAAAACTAATAACATTGGAAGTGGATAACGGATCCGCGATCGCGGCGCGCCA
CCTGGTGGCCGGCCGGTACCACGCGTGCGCGCTGATCCGGCTGCTAACAAAGCCCGAAAGGAAGCTGAGT
TGGCTGCTGCCACCGCTGAGCAATAACTAGCATAACCCCTTGGGGCCTCTAAACGGGTCTTGAGGGGTTT
TTTGCTGAAAGGAGGAACTATATCCGGATATCCACAGGACGGGTGTGGTCGCCATGATCGCGTAGTCGAT
AGTGGCTCCAAGTAGCGAAGCGAGCAGGACTGGGCGGCGGCCAAAGCGGTCGGACAGTGCTCCGAGAACG
GGTGCGCATAGAAATTGCATCAACGCATATAGCGCTAGCAGCACGCCATAGTGACTGGCGATGCTGTCGG
AATGGACGATATCCCGCAAGAGGCCCGGCAGTACCGGCATAACCAAGCCTATGCCTACAGCATCCAGGGT
GACGGTGCCGAGGATGACGATGAGCGCATTGTTAGATTTCATACACGGTGCCTGACTGCGTTAGCAATTT
AACTGTGATAAACTACCGCATTAAAGCTTATCGATGATAAGCTGTCAAACATGAGAA
