>Addgene plasmid #83494 | p2CT-His-MBP-Lbu_C2c2_R1079A | addgene partial sequence | sequence record 167318 | MBP-F 5'-GATGAAGCCCTGAAAGACGCGCAG-3'
TAACAATAACAACAACCTCGGGATCGAGGAAAACCTGTACTTCCAATCCAATGCAATGAAAGTGACGAAG
GTAGGAGGCATTTCGCATAAGAAGTACACGTCCGAAGGCCGCTTAGTGAAGTCAGAATCGGAAGAAAATC
GCACAGACGAACGTCTGTCGGCGTTGCTTAATATGCGCCTTGACATGTATATCAAGAATCCCAGCAGCAC
GGAAACCAAGGAAAATCAAAAACGCATTGGGAAATTAAAGAAATTCTTCTCAAACAAAATGGTCTATCTT
AAAGACAATACCTTGAGTTTGAAGAATGGGAAAAAGGAGAACATTGATCGTGAGTATTCTGAGACTGACA
TCCTTGAGAGCGATGTCCGTGACAAGAAAAACTTCGCCGTGTTGAAAAAGATCTATCTGAATGAAAACGT
GAACTCGGAGGAATTGGAAGTTTTTCGTAACGACATTAAGAAGAAACTGAACAAAATCAACAGCCTGAAG
TACTCATTTGAAAAGAATAAGGCGAATTATCAAAAGATTAATGAGAATAACATCGAGAAGGTTGAAGGTA
AGTCAAAGCGTAACATTATTTACGATTATTATCGTGAGTCAGCGAAACGTGACGCTTATGTAAGCAATGT
GAAAGAAGCCTTTGATAAGCTTTACAAGGAAGAGGACATTGCAAAACTTGTTCTTGAAATTGAGAACCTT
ACGAAGTTAGAGAAATACAAGATTCGCGAGTTCTACCACGAAATTATTGGACGTAAGAATGACAAGGAAA
ACTTTGCAAAAATCATCTACGAAGAAATCCAGAATGTTAATAACATGAAAGAGTTGATCGAGAAGGTACC
GGACATGAGTGAGTTGAAAA
