>Addgene plasmid #83494 | p2CT-His-MBP-Lbu_C2c2_R1079A | addgene partial sequence | sequence record 167321 | T7term 5'-GCTAGTTATTGCTCAGCGG-3'
TAGCAGCCGGATCAGCGCGCACGCGTGGTACCGGCCGGCCACCAGGTGGCGCGCCGCGATCGCGGATCCG
TTATCCACTTCCAATGTTATTAGTTTTCAGACTTTTTCTCTTCCATTTTGTATTCAAACATAATCTTCAC
CAATTTGCAAAGTTCCTCGGAATTGCGGTCAGTCATTAACTTCTTCTTCTTAAGATTCTTAAGATGCACG
ATTTTTTCGCTCTCCAGTGTCTGAATACCGATCTTCTTGTCCGCCCCGATTTTGAATGTGGCTACAAAAC
CATACTCCTTAAGGATATCAACTACTGATTTCATTACGGCATTTTTCAGTTTGGCATCGTAGGACAGCAA
TTTACGCAAATTTTCAAGGACTTCCAGCAGTGAGATCTCGGCGTGAGGAATATAATTGAAGTGGGCGATG
TAATTGCGAATATAAAGGTCCTTCTTTTCTTGCTTCAACACCTTGATATTCGCGGAACTGTACTTGTTGA
TCTTAACTTCATCATTTTGATGTAATTCCTTGTAGAATTTAATGTATTTCTCTACAATCTGACCCCCTTT
GTACTTCACGTTCTTCTTATTTTCAAAGTTGAAGATCTCTTCGATGTATTGGTTTTCTGGGAACTCACCT
TTAAGGCGGAAGCGCAGATCGCGTTCCCAAATTGAGGTATATCCGACTAAACGATGTAAAATGCGCAGCA
ACAGGCCCTGCAGTAAATTCAGCTCATTGAATTCTACCTTGTTCTTAAGGTGGGTGTACTCCTCAATATT
CTCAATAGCTTGCTTGTAACTTTCATAGTCCTCATCTGTAAACTTCTCGTCTTTACGGGGACGAGCGTAT
TTGCGGTGCAGATTTTCCTGCATCTTATGGTTCTTCTCGATCTCATTCTTTTTATTGGAGTATTTCTTCA
GCTCTTCGATCGAGATCTTGTATCCAGC
